>Addgene plasmid #42053 | pSUPER-DsRed | depositor full sequence | sequence record 56819 | pSUPER-DsRed sequence 6410 bps
TTCCCCCCTTTTTCTGGAGACTAAATAAAATCTTTTATTTTATCTATGGCTCGTACTCTATAGGCTTCAG
CTGGTGATATTGTTGAGTCAAAACTAGAGCCTGGACCACTGATATCCTGTCTTTAACAAATTGGACTAAT
CGCCTCTACGCCGGACGCATCGTGGCCGGCATCACCGGCGCCACAGGTGCGGTTGCTGGCGCCTATATCG
CCGACATCACCGATGGGGAAGATCGGGCTCGCCACTTCGGGCTCATGAGCGCTTGTTTCGGCGTGGGTAT
GGTGGCAGGCCCCGTGGCCGGGGGACTGTTGGGCGCCATCTCCTTGCATGCACCATTCCTTGCGCCGTCG
TTTTACAACGTCGTGACTGGGAAAACCCTGGCGTTACCCAACTTAATCGCCTTGCAGCACATCCCCCTTT
CGCCAGCTGGCGTAATAGCGAAGAGGCCCGCACCGATCGCCCTTCCCAACAGTTGCGCAGCCTGAATGGC
GAATGGCGCCTGATGCGGTATTTTCTCCTTACGCATCTGTGCGGTATTTCACACCGCATATGGTGCACTC
TCAGTACAATCTGCTCTGATGCCGCATAGTTAAGCCAGCCCCGACACCCGCCAACACCCGCTGACGCGCC
CTGACGGGCTTGTCTGCTCCCGGCATCCGCTTACAGACAAGCTGTGACCGTCTCCGGGAGCTGCATGTGT
CAGAGGTTTTCACCGTCATCACCGAAACGCGCGAGACGAAAGGGCCTCGTGATACGCCTATTTTTATAGG
TTAATGTCATGATAATAATGGTTTCTTAGACGTCAGGTGGCACTTTTCGGGGAAATGTGCGCGGAACCCC
TATTTGTTTATTTTTCTAAATACATTCAAATATGTATCCGCTCATGAGACAATAACCCTGATAAATGCTT
CAATAATATTGAAAAAGGAAGAGTATGAGTATTCAACATTTCCGTGTCGCCCTTATTCCCTTTTTTGCGG
CATTTTGCCTTCCTGTTTTTGCTCACCCAGAAACGCTGGTGAAAGTAAAAGATGCTGAAGATCAGTTGGG
TGCACGAGTGGGTTACATCGAACTGGATCTCAACAGCGGTAAGATCCTTGAGAGTTTTCGCCCCGAAGAA
CGTTTTCCAATGATGAGCACTTTTAAAGTTCTGCTATGTGGCGCGGTATTATCCCGTATTGACGCCGGGC
AAGAGCAACTCGGTCGCCGCATACACTATTCTCAGAATGACTTGGTTGAGTACTCACCAGTCACAGAAAA
GCATCTTACGGATGGCATGACAGTAAGAGAATTATGCAGTGCTGCCATAACCATGAGTGATAACACTGCG
GCCAACTTACTTCTGACAACGATCGGAGGACCGAAGGAGCTAACCGCTTTTTTGCACAACATGGGGGATC
ATGTAACTCGCCTTGATCGTTGGGAACCGGAGCTGAATGAAGCCATACCAAACGACGAGCGTGACACCAC
GATGCCTGTAGCAATGGCAACAACGTTGCGCAAACTATTAACTGGCGAACTACTTACTCTAGCTTCCCGG
CAACAATTAATAGACTGGATGGAGGCGGATAAAGTTGCAGGACCACTTCTGCGCTCGGCCCTTCCGGCTG
GCTGGTTTATTGCTGATAAATCTGGAGCCGGTGAGCGTGGGTCTCGCGGTATCATTGCAGCACTGGGGCC
AGATGGTAAGCCCTCCCGTATCGTAGTTATCTACACGACGGGGAGTCAGGCAACTATGGATGAACGAAAT
AGACAGATCGCTGAGATAGGTGCCTCACTGATTAAGCATTGGTAACTGTCAGACCAAGTTTACTCATATA
TACTTTAGATTGATTTAAAACTTCATTTTTAATTTAAAAGGATCTAGGTGAAGATCCTTTTTGATAATCT
CATGACCAAAATCCCTTAACGTGAGTTTTCGTTCCACTGAGCGTCAGACCCCGTAGAAAAGATCAAAGGA
TCTTCTTGAGATCCTTTTTTTCTGCGCGTAATCTGCTGCTTGCAAACAAAAAAACCACCGCTACCAGCGG
TGGTTTGTTTGCCGGATCAAGAGCTACCAACTCTTTTTCCGAAGGTAACTGGCTTCAGCAGAGCGCAGAT
ACCAAATACTGTCCTTCTAGTGTAGCCGTAGTTAGGCCACCACTTCAAGAACTCTGTAGCACCGCCTACA
TACCTCGCTCTGCTAATCCTGTTACCAGTGGCTGCTGCCAGTGGCGATAAGTCGTGTCTTACCGGGTTGG
ACTCAAGACGATAGTTACCGGATAAGGCGCAGCGGTCGGGCTGAACGGGGGGTTCGTGCACACAGCCCAG
CTTGGAGCGAACGACCTACACCGAACTGAGATACCTACAGCGTGAGCTATGAGAAAGCGCCACGCTTCCC
GAAGGGAGAAAGGCGGACAGGTATCCGGTAAGCGGCAGGGTCGGAACAGGAGAGCGCACGAGGGAGCTTC
CAGGGGGAAACGCCTGGTATCTTTATAGTCCTGTCGGGTTTCGCCACCTCTGACTTGAGCGTCGATTTTT
GTGATGCTCGTCAGGGGGGCGGAGCCTATGGAAAAACGCCAGCAACGCGGCCTTTTTACGGTTCCTGGCC
TTTTGCTGGCCTTTTGCTCACATGTTCTTTCCTGCGTTATCCCCTGATTCTGTGGATAACCGTATTACCG
CCTTTGAGTGAGCTGATACCGCTCGCCGCAGCCGAACGACCGAGCGCAGCGAGTCAGTGAGCGAGGAAGC
GGAAGAGCGCCCAATACGCAAACCGCCTCTCCCCGCGCGTTGGCCGATTCATTAATGCAGCTGGCACGAC
AGGTTTCCCGACTGGAAAGCGGGCAGTGAGCGCAACGCAATTAATGTGAGTTAGCTCACTCATTAGGCAC
CCCAGGCTTTACACTTTATGCTTCCGGCTCGTATGTTGTGTGGAATTGTGAGCGGATAACAATTTCACAC
AGGAAACAGCTATGACCATGATTACGAATTAATTCTCCCCAGCTCTTCTGCGCTGTCCATAATGAACTAT
TTCAGGAGTATTGGAGTATGTGGATTCAAAACAGTGGCTAATTGAGTCAGGATTACTTAATATTCGACTC
CTACCCTCAGAATGTTGTTCTCCAACTTCAAGAAACTGTTACCCATGAAAGACCCCCGCTGACGGGTAGT
CAATCACTCAGAGGAGACCCTCCCAAGGAACAGCGAGACCACAAGTCGGATGCAACTGCAAGAGGGTTTA
TTGGATACACGGGTACCCGGGCGACGCAGTCTATCGGAGGACTGGCGCGCCGAGTGAGGGGTTGTGGGCT
CTTTTATTGAGCTCGGGGAGCAGAAGCGCGCGAACAGAAGCGAGAAGCGAACTGATTGGTTAGTTCAAAT
AAGGCACAGGGTCATTTCAGGTCCTTGGGGCACCCTGGAAACATCTGATGGTTCTCTAGCTTGCCAAACC
TACAGGTGGGGTCTTTCATTCCCCCCTTTTTCTGGAGACTAAATAAAATCTTTTATTTTATCGATGCATG
GGGTCGTGCGCTCCTTTCGGTCGGGCGCTGCGGGTCGTGGGGCGGGCGTCAGGCACCGGGCTTGCGGGTC
ATGCACCAGGTGCGCGGTCCTTCGGGCACCTCGACGTCGGCGGTGACGGTGAAGCCGAGCCGCTCGTAGA
AGGGGAGGTTGCGGGGCGCGGAGGTCTCCAGGAAGGCGGGCACCCCGGCGCGCTCGGCCGCCTCCACTCC
GGGGAGCACGACGGCGCTGCCCAGACCCTTGCCCTGGTGGTCGGGCGAGACGCCGACGGTGGCCAGGAAC
CACGCGGGCTCCTTGGGCCGGTGCGGCGCCAGGAGGCCTTCCATCTGTTGCTGCGCGGCCAGCCGGGAAC
CGCTCAACTCGGCCATGCGCGGGCCGATCTCGGCGAACACCGCCCCCGCTTCGACGCTCTCCGGCGTGGT
CCAGACCGCCACCGCGGCGCCGTCGTCCGCGACCCACACCTTGCCGATGTCGAGCCCGACGCGCGTGAGG
AAGAGTTCTTGCAGCTCGGTGACCCGCTCGATGTGGCGGTCCGGATCGACGGTGTGGCGCGTGGCGGGGT
AGTCGGCGAACGCGGCGGCGAGGGTGCGTACGGCCCTGGGGACGTCGTCGCGGGTGGCGAGGCGCACCGT
GGGCTTGTACTCGGTCATGGTAAGCTAGCTTGGGCTGCAGGTCGAAAGGCCCGGAGATGAGGAAGAGGAG
AACAGCGCGGCAGACGTGCGCTTTTGAAGCGTGCAGAATGCCGGGCCTCCGGAGGACCTTCGGGCGCCCG
CCCCGCCCCTGAGCCCGCCCCTGAGCCCGCCCCCGGACCCACCCCTTCCCAGCCTCTGAGCCCAGAAAGC
GAAGGAGCAAAGCTGCTATTGGCCGCTGCCCCAAAGGCCTACCCGCTTCCATTGCTCAGCGGTGCTGTCC
ATCTGCACGAGACTAGTGAGACGTGCTACTTCCATTTGTCACGTCCTGCACGACGCGAGCTGCGGGGCGG
GGGGGAACTTCCTGACTAGGGGAGGAGTAGAAGGTGGCGCGAAGGGGCCACCAAAGAACGGAGCCGGTTG
GCGCCTACCGGTGGATGTGGAATGTGTGCGAGGCCAGAGGCCACTTGTGTAGCGCCAAGTGCCCAGCGGG
GCTGCTAAAGCGCATGCTCCAGACTGCCTTGGGAAAAGCGCCTCCCCTACCCGGTAGAATTCGAACGCTG
ACGTCATCAACCCGCTCCAAGGAATCGCGGGCCCAGTGTCACTAGGCGGGAACACCCAGCGCGCGTGCGC
CCTGGCAGGAAGATGGCTGTGAGGGACAGGGGAGTGGCGCCCTGCAATATTTGCATGTCGCTATGTGTTC
TGGGAAATCACCATAAACGTGAAATGTCTTTGGATTTGGGAATCTTATAAGTTCTGTATGAGACCACAGA
TCCCGCCCCGTAATGCAGAAGAAGAGCTTCCTGTCACTCTTCTTCTGCATTACGGGGCTTTTTTAAGCTT
ATCGATACCGTCGACCTCGAGAGATCGATCTAATTCCGGCGCCTAGAGAAGGAGTGAGGGCTGGATAAAG
GGAGGATCGAGGCGGGGTCGAACGAGGAGGTTCAAGGGGGAGAGACGGGGCGGATGGAGGAAGAGGAGGC
GGAGGCTTAGGGTGTACAAAGGGCTTGACCCAGGGAGGGGGGTCAAAAGCCAAGGCTTCCCAGGTCACGA
TGTAGGGGACCTGGTCTGGGTGTCCATGCGGGCCAGGTGAAAAGACCTTGATCTTAACCTGGGTGATGAG
GTCTCGGTTAAAGGTGCCGTCTCGCGGCCATCCGACGTTAAAGGTTGGCCATTCTGCAGAGCAGAAGGTA
ACCCAACGTCTCTTCTTGACATCTACCGACTGGTTGTGAGCGATCCGCTCGACATCTTTCCAGTGACCTA
AGGTCAAACTTAAGGGAGTGGTAACAGTCTGGCCCTAATTTTCAGACAAATACAGAAACACAGTCAGACA
GAGACAACACAGAACGATGCTGCAGCGCTGCAGCAGACAAGACGCGCGGCTTCGGTTCCAAACCGAAAGC
AAAAATTCAGACGGAGGCGGGAACTGTTTTAGGTTCTCGTCTCCTACCAGAACCACATATCCTGACGGGG
TCGGATTCCACATCGACTCCCTTCCTCAGGTCGGGCCACAAAAACGGCCCCCAAAGTCCCTGGGACGTCT
CCCAGGGTTGCGGCCGGGTGTTCAGAACTCGTCAGTTCCACCACGGGTCCGCCAGATACAGAGCTAGTTA
GCTAACTAGTACAGACGCAGGCGCAAACATTAGATGCCGGCACAAACACGCACAAAGACAGAGACAGACA
CGAAACGACCGCTGGCCAGCTTACCTCCCGGCGGGGGGGTCGGTGGTCCCTGGGCAGGGGTCTCCAAATC
TCGGTGGAACCTCCAAATGAAAGACCCCCGAGGTGGGCAGTCAATCAATCTGAGGAGACCCTCCCAAGGA
TCAGCGAGTCCACGATTCGGATGCAAACAGCAAGAGGCTTTATTGGGAATACGGGTACCCGGGCGACGCA
GTCTATCGGAGGACTGGCGCGCCGAGTGAGGGGTTGTGGGCTCTTTTATTGAGCTCGGGGAGCAGAAGCG
CGCGAACAGAAGCGAGAAGCGAACTGATTGGTTAGTTCAAATAAGGCACAGGGTCATTTCAGGTCCTTGG
GGCACCCTGGAAACATCTGATGGTTCTCTAGAAACTGCTGAGGGCGGGACCGCATCTGGGGACCATCTGT
TCTTGGCCCTGAGCCGGGGCAGGAACTGCTTACCACAGATATCCTGTTTGGCCCATATTCTGCTGTCTCT
CTGTTCCTAACCTTGATCTGAACTTCTCTATTCTCAGTTATGTATTTTCCATGCCTTGCAAAATGGCGTT
ACTTAAGCTAGCTTGCCAAACCTACAGGTGGGGTCTTTCA
Features (pLannotate 1.2.2; 23 found; start..end, strand, type, name):
     44..142     -  CDS            env (fragment): murine leukemia virus gPr80 envelope polyprotein precursor; env; proteolytically cleaved into gp70SU and p15TM subunits
    143..344     +  CDS            TcR (fragment): tetracycline efflux protein; tet; confers resistance to tetracycline
    344..493     +  CDS            lacZα (fragment): LacZα fragment of β-galactosidase; lacZ fragment
    499..598     -  misc_feature   bom (fragment): basis of mobility region from pBR322
    700..735     -  CDS            rop (fragment): Rop protein, which maintains plasmids at low copy number; rop
    830..934     +  promoter       AmpR promoter: bla
    935..1795    +  CDS            AmpR: β-lactamase; bla; confers resistance to ampicillin, carbenicillin, and related antibiotics
   1966..2554    +  rep_origin     ori: high-copy-number ColE1/pMB1/pBR322/pUC origin of replication
   2737..2829    +  CDS            lacI (fragment): lac repressor; lacI; The lac repressor binds to the lac operator to inhibit transcription in E. coli. This inhibition can be relieved by adding lactose or isopropyl-β-D-thiogalactopyranoside (IPTG).
   2842..2863    +  protein_bind   CAP binding site: CAP binding activates transcription in the presence of cAMP. E. coli catabolite activator protein
   2878..2908    +  promoter       lac promoter: promoter for the E. coli lac operon
   2916..2932    +  protein_bind   lac operator: The lac repressor binds to the lac operator to inhibit transcription in E. coli. This inhibition can be relieved by adding lactose or isopropyl-β-D-thiogalactopyranoside (IPTG). lac repressor encoded by lacI
   3125..3419    -  LTR            3' LTR (ΔU3) (fragment): self-inactivating 3' long terminal repeat (LTR) from Moloney murine leukemia virus
   3416..3450    -  LTR            3' LTR (ΔU3) (fragment): self-inactivating 3' long terminal repeat (LTR) from Moloney murine leukemia virus
   3549..4148    -  CDS            PuroR: puromycin N-acetyltransferase; pac from Streptomyces alboniger; confers resistance to puromycin
   4173..4672    -  promoter       PGK promoter: mouse phosphoglycerate kinase 1 promoter
   4683..4897    +  promoter       H1 promoter: human H1 RNA promoter
   4905..4925    +  CDS            DsRed-Express2 (fragment): noncytotoxic tetrameric variant of DsRed fluorescent protein (Strack et al., 2008) mammalian codon-optimized
   4938..4958    -  CDS            DsRed-Express2 (fragment): noncytotoxic tetrameric variant of DsRed fluorescent protein (Strack et al., 2008) mammalian codon-optimized
   4965..4991    +  misc_feature   MCS (fragment): pBluescript multiple cloning site
   5008..5424    -  CDS            gag (truncated): truncated Moloney murine leukemia virus (MMLV) gag gene lacking the start codon
   5491..5832    -  misc_feature   MESV Ψ: packaging signal of murine embryonic stem cell virus
   5896..2       -  LTR            5' LTR (across the origin): 5' long terminal repeat from murine embryonic stem cell virus
