[The description below was written by a language model from this plasmid's Addgene catalogue record and pLannotate feature annotations shown in this document.]
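Description:
pSUPER-DsRed is a retroviral RNAi vector built on the OligoEngine pSuper.Retro.Puro backbone. It carries a short hairpin RNA directed against the DsRed fluorescent protein, and the complete plasmid is 6,410 bp. In E. coli it is maintained as a high-copy plasmid through a ColE1/pUC-type origin and selected with ampicillin via the β-lactamase gene. The annotated fragments of tetracycline resistance, lacZα, lacI, rop and bom are non-functional remnants of earlier cloning vectors.

The proviral region is bounded by a murine embryonic stem cell virus 5′ LTR and a self-inactivating (ΔU3) Moloney murine leukemia virus 3′ LTR. It includes the MESV Ψ packaging signal and a truncated gag segment, which allow the transcript to be packaged into retroviral particles when packaging functions are supplied in trans. Because the U3 region is deleted, LTR-driven transcription is lost after integration, which reduces interference with the internal promoters. Within the provirus, the human H1 RNA polymerase III promoter drives the hairpin, which was inserted between BglII (destroyed during cloning) and HindIII. The two short, oppositely oriented matches to DsRed-Express2 in the feature table are the sense and antisense arms of the stem, separated by a small loop. A mouse PGK promoter drives puromycin N-acetyltransferase, allowing selection of transfected or transduced mammalian cells.

The plasmid can be used by direct transfection or by retroviral transduction for stable knockdown of DsRed. The record does not state its exact role in the associated study of TNRC6A and microRNA-mediated silencing. An shRNA against a non-endogenous reporter of this kind is commonly used as a non-targeting control or to silence a DsRed reporter.
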