Addgene plasmid #42053: pSUPER-DsRed
Depositing lab: Kumiko Ui-Tei. Depositing organization: The University of Tokyo. Publication: Human TNRC6A is an Argonaute-navigator protein for microRNA-mediated gene silencing in the nucleus. Nishi K, Nishi A, Nagasawa T, Ui-Tei K. RNA. 2013 Jan;19(1):17-35. doi: 10.1261/rna.034769.112. Epub 2012 Nov 13. PubMed 23150874.
Backbone
  Vector backbone: pSuper.Retro.Puro
  Backbone manufacturer: OligoEngine
  Backbone size w/o insert (bp): 6348
  Total vector size (bp): 6410
  Vector type: Mammalian Expression, Retroviral, RNAi
  Selectable markers: Puromycin
Growth in bacteria
  Bacterial resistance: Ampicillin, 100 μg/mL
  Growth temperature: 37°C
  Growth strain: DH5alpha
  Copy number: High Copy
Gene/Insert
  Gene/Insert name: DsRed shRNA
  gRNA/shRNA sequence: UUCUUCUGCAUUACGGGGCUU
  Cloning method: Restriction Enzyme; 5′ cloning site BglII (destroyed during cloning); 3′ cloning site HindIII (not destroyed)
  Sequencing primers: 5′ TCGCTATGTGTTCTGGGAAA
Terms and licenses: Academic/Nonprofit Terms; Industry Terms: Not Available to Industry
How to cite: pSUPER-DsRed was a gift from Kumiko Ui-Tei (Addgene plasmid # 42053 ; http://n2t.net/addgene:42053 ; RRID:Addgene_42053)
