>Addgene plasmid #42053 | pSUPER-DsRed | addgene partial sequence | sequence record 59688 | MSCV_C_rev2 5'-ggccagaggccacttgtgtagcgcc-3'
GGGCTGCTAAAGCGCATGCTCCAGACTGCCTTGGGAAAAGCGCCTCCCCTACCCGGTAGAATTCGAACGC
TGACGTCATCAACCCGCTCCAAGGAATCGCGGGCCCAGTGTCACTAGGCGGGAACACCCAGCGCGCGTGC
GCCCTGGCAGGAAGATGGCTGTGAGGGACAGGGGAGTGGCGCCCTGCAATATTTGCATGTCGCTATGTGT
TCTGGGAAATCACCATAAACGTGAAATGTCTTTGGATTTGGGAATCTTATAAGTTCTGTATGAGACCACA
GATCCCGCCCCGTAATGCAGAAGAAGAGCTTCCTGTCACTCTTCTTCTGCATTACGGGGCTTTTTTAAGC
TTATCGATACCGTCGACCTCGAGAGATCGATCTAATTCCGGCGCCTAGAGAAGGAGTGAGGGCTGGATAA
AGGGAGGATCGAGGCGGGGTCGAACGAGGAGGTTCAAGGGGGAGAGACGGGGCGGATGGAGGAAGAGGAG
GCGGAGGCTTAGGGTGTACAAAGGGCTTGACCCAGGGAGGGGGGTCAAAAGCCAAGGCTTCCCAGGTCAC
GATGTAGGGGACCTGGTCTGGGTGTCCATGCGGGCCAGGTGAAAAGACCTTGATCTTAACCTGGGTGATG
AGGTCTCGGTTAAAGGTGCCGTCTCGCGGCCATCCGACGTTAAAGGTTGGCCATTCTGCAGAGCAGAAGG
TAACCCAACGTCTCTTCTTGACATCTACCGACTGGTTGTGAGCGATCCGCTCGACATCTTTCCAGTGACC
TAAGGTCAAACTTAAGGGAGTGGTAACAGTCTGGCCCTAATTTTCAGACAAATACAGAAACACAGTCAGA
CAGAGACAACACAGAACGATGCTGCAGCGCTGCA
